>Addgene plasmid #226427 | PB_Mut(D1399Y)_p300_core-dCas9-EGFP_hygro | addgene full sequence | sequence record 458103 | Addgene NGS Result
GAAGATCCTTTGATCTTTTCTACGGGGTCTGACGCTCAGTGGAACGAAAACTCACGTTAAGGGATTTTGG
TCATGAGATTATCAAAAAGGATCTTCACCTAGATCCTTTTAAATTAAAAATGAAGTTTTAAATCAATCTA
AAGTATATATGAGTAAACTTGGTCTGACAGTTACCAATGCTTAATCAGTGAGGCACCTATCTCAGCGATC
TGTCTATTTCGTTCATCCATAGTTGCCTGACTCCCCGTCGTGTAGATAACTACGATACGGGAGGGCTTAC
CATCTGGCCCCAGTGCTGCAATGATACCGCGAGACCCACGCTCACCGGCTCCAGATTTATCAGCAATAAA
CCAGCCAGCCGGAAGGGCCGAGCGCAGAAGTGGTCCTGCAACTTTATCCGCCTCCATCCAGTCTATTAAT
TGTTGCCGGGAAGCTAGAGTAAGTAGTTCGCCAGTTAATAGTTTGCGCAACGTTGTTGCCATTGCTACAG
GCATCGTGGTGTCACGCTCGTCGTTTGGTATGGCTTCATTCAGCTCCGGTTCCCAACGATCAAGGCGAGT
TACATGATCCCCCATGTTGTGCAAAAAAGCGGTTAGCTCCTTCGGTCCTCCGATCGTTGTCAGAAGTAAG
TTGGCCGCAGTGTTATCACTCATGGTTATGGCAGCACTGCATAATTCTCTTACTGTCATGCCATCCGTAA
GATGCTTTTCTGTGACTGGTGAGTACTCAACCAAGTCATTCTGAGAATAGTGTATGCGGCGACCGAGTTG
CTCTTGCCCGGCGTCAATACGGGATAATACCGCGCCACATAGCAGAACTTTAAAAGTGCTCATCATTGGA
AAACGTTCTTCGGGGCGAAAACTCTCAAGGATCTTACCGCTGTTGAGATCCAGTTCGATGTAACCCACTC
GTGCACCCAACTGATCTTCAGCATCTTTTACTTTCACCAGCGTTTCTGGGTGAGCAAAAACAGGAAGGCA
AAATGCCGCAAAAAAGGGAATAAGGGCGACACGGAAATGTTGAATACTCATACTCTTCCTTTTTCAATAT
TATTGAAGCATTTATCAGGGTTATTGTCTCATGAGCGGATACATATTTGAATGTATTTAGAAAAATAAAC
AAATAGGGGTTCCGCGCACATTTCCCCGAAAAGTGCCACCTAAATTGTAAGCGTTAATATTTTGTTAAAA
TTCGCGTTAAATTTTTGTTAAATCAGCTCATTTTTTAACCAATAGGCCGAAATCGGCAAAATCCCTTATA
AATCAAAAGAATAGACCGAGATAGGGT
[37 nt withheld, positions 1288-1324]
AAAGAACGTGGACTCCAACGTCAAAGG
[49 nt withheld, positions 1352-1400]
T
[91 nt withheld, positions 1402-1492]
G
[124 nt withheld, positions 1494-1617]
CCCATTCGCCATTCAGGCTGCGCAACTGTTGGGAAGGGCGATCGGTGCGGGCCTCTTCGCTATTACGCCA
GCTGGCGAAAGGGGGATGTGCTGCAAGGCGATTAAGTTGGGTAACGCCAGGGTTTTCCCAGTCACGACGT
TGTAAAACGACGGCCAGTGAGCGCGCCTCGTTCATTCACGTTTTTGAACCCGTGGAGGACGGGCAGACTC
GCGGTGCAAATGTGTTTTACAGCGTGATGGAGCAGATGAAGATGCTCGACACGCTGCAGAACACGCAGCT
AGATTAACCCTAGAAAGATAATCATATTGTGACGTACGTTAAAGATAATCATGTGTAAAATTGACGCATG
TGTTTTATCGGTCTGTATATCGAGGTTTATTTATTAATTTGAATAGATATTAAGTTTTATTATATTTACA
CTTACATACTAATAATAAATTCAACAAACAATTTATTTATGTTTATTTATTTATTAAAAAAAACAAAAAC
TCAAAATTTCTTCTATAAAGTAACAAAACTTTTATGAGGGACAGCCCCCCCCCAAAGCCCCCAGGGATGT
AATTACGTCCCTCCCCCGCTAGGGGGCAGCAGCGAGCCGCCCGGGGCTCCGCTCCGGTCCGGCGCTCCCC
CCGCATCCCCGAGCCGGCAGCGTGCGGGGACAGCCCGGGCACGGGGAAGGTGGCACGGGATCGCTTTCCT
CTGAACGCTTCTCGCTGCTCTTTGAGCCTGCAGACACCTGGGGGGATACGGGGAAAAGGCCTCCACGGCC
AGACTAGACGAGTTTACTCCCTATCAGTGATAGAGAACGATGTCGAGTTTACTCCCTATCAGTGATAGAG
AACGTATGTCGAGTTTACTCCCTATCAGTGATAGAGAACGTATGTCGAGTTTACTCCCTATCAGTGATAG
AGAACGTATGTCGAGTTTATCCCTATCAGTGATAGAGAACGTATGTCGAGTTTACTCCCTATCAGTGATA
GAGAACGTATGTCGAGGTAGGCGTGTACGGTGGGAGGCCTATATAAGCAGAGCTCGTTTAGTGAACCGTC
AGATCGCACCGGTGGTACCGACTCGAATTCCGCCCGGGCATGATTTTCAAACCAGAAGAACTACGACAGG
CACTGATGCCAACTTTGGAGGCACTTTACCGTCAGGATCCAGAATCCCTTCCCTTTCGTCAACCTGTGGA
CCCTCAGCTTTTAGGAATCCCTGATTACTTTGATATTGTGAAGAGCCCCATGGATCTTTCTACCATTAAG
AGGAAGTTAGACACTGGACAGTATCAGGAGCCCTGGCAGTATGTCGATGATATTTGGCTTATGTTCAATA
ATGCCTGGTTATATAACCGGAAAACATCACGGGTATACAAATACTGCTCCAAGCTCTCTGAGGTCTTTGA
ACAAGAAATTGACCCAGTGATGCAAAGCCTTGGATACTGTTGTGGCAGAAAGTTGGAGTTCTCTCCACAG
ACACTGTGTTGCTACGGCAAACAGTTGTGCACAATACCTCGTGATGCCACTTATTACAGTTACCAGAACA
GGTATCATTTCTGTGAGAAGTGTTTCAATGAGATCCAAGGGGAGAGCGTTTCTTTGGGGGATGACCCTTC
CCAGCCTCAAACTACAATAAATAAAGAACAATTTTCCAAGAGAAAAAATGACACACTGGATCCTGAACTG
TTTGTTGAATGTACAGAGTGCGGAAGAAAGATGCATCAGATCTGTGTCCTTCACCATGAGATCATCTGGC
CTGCTGGATTCGTCTGTGATGGCTGTTTAAAGAAAAGTGCACGAACTAGGAAAGAAAATAAGTTTTCTGC
TAAAAGGTTGCCATCTACCAGACTTGGCACCTTTCTAGAGAATCGTGTGAATGACTTTCTGAGGCGACAG
AATCACCCTGAGTCAGGAGAGGTCACTGTTAGAGTAGTTCATGCTTCTGACAAAACCGTGGAAGTAAAAC
CAGGCATGAAAGCAAGGTTTGTGGACAGTGGAGAGATGGCAGAATCCTTTCCATACCGAACCAAAGCCCT
CTTTGCCTTTGAAGAAATTGATGGTGTTGACCTGTGCTTCTTTGGCATGCATGTTCAAGAGTATGGCTCT
GACTGCCCTCCACCCAACCAGAGGAGAGTATACATATCTTACCTCTATAGTGTTCATTTCTTCCGTCCTA
AATGCTTGAGGACTGCAGTCTATCATGAAATCCTAATTGGATATTTAGAATATGTCAAGAAATTAGGTTA
CACAACAGGGCATATTTGGGCATGTCCACCAAGTGAGGGAGATGATTATATCTTCCATTGCCATCCTCCT
GACCAGAAGATACCCAAGCCCAAGCGACTGCAGGAATGGTACAAAAAAATGCTTGACAAGGCTGTATCAG
AGCGTATTGTCCATGACTACAAGGATATTTTTAAACAAGCTACTGAAGATAGATTAACAAGTGCAAAGGA
ATTGCCTTATTTCGAGGGTGATTTCTGGCCCAATGTTCTGGAAGAAAGCATTAAGGAACTGGAACAGGAG
GAAGAAGAGAGAAAACGAGAGGAAAACACCAGCAATGAAAGCACAGATGTGACCAAGGGAGACAGCAAAA
ATGCTAAAAAGAAGAATAATAAGAAAACCAGCAAAAATAAGAGCAGCCTGAGTAGGGGCAACAAGAAGAA
ACCCGGGATGCCCAATGTATCTAACGACCTCTCACAGAAACTATATGCCACCATGGAGAAGCATAAAGAG
GTCTTCTTTGTGATCCGCCTCATTGCTGGCCCTGCTGCCAACTCCCTGCCTCCCATTGTTGATCCTGATC
CTCTCATCCCCTGCGATCTGATGGATGGTCGGGATGCGTTTCTCACGCTGGCAAGGGACAAGCACCTGGA
GTTCTCTTCACTCCGAAGAGCCCAGTGGTCCACCATGTGCATGCTGGTGGAGCTGCACACGCAGAGCCAG
GACGGATCCCCCAAGAAGAAGAGGAAGGTGGGATCCAGCGCTGCCACCATGGACAAGAAGTACAGCATCG
GCCTGGCCATCGGCACCAACTCTGTAGGCTGGGCCGTGATCACCGACGAGTACAAGGTGCCCAGCAAGAA
ATTCAAGGTGCTGGGCAACACCGACCGGCACAGCATCAAGAAGAACCTGATCGGCGCCCTGCTGTTCGAC
AGCGGAGAAACAGCCGAGGCCACCCGGCTGAAGAGAACCGCCAGAAGAAGATACACCAGACGGAAGAACC
GGATCTGCTATCTGCAAGAGATCTTCAGCAACGAGATGGCCAAGGTGGACGACAGCTTCTTCCACAGACT
GGAAGAGTCCTTCCTGGTGGAAGAGGATAAGAAGCACGAGCGGCACCCCATCTTCGGCAACATCGTGGAC
GAGGTGGCCTACCACGAGAAGTACCCCACCATCTACCACCTGAGAAAGAAACTGGTGGACAGCACCGACA
AGGCCGACCTGCGGCTGATCTATCTGGCCCTGGCCCACATGATCAAGTTCCGGGGCCACTTCCTGATCGA
GGGCGACCTGAACCCCGACAACAGCGACGTGGACAAGCTGTTCATCCAGCTGGTGCAGACCTACAACCAG
CTGTTCGAGGAAAACCCCATCAACGCCGGCGGCGTGGACGCCAAGGCCATCCTGTCTGCCAGACTGAGCA
AGAGCAGACGGCTGGAAAATCTGATCGCCCAGCTGCCCGGCGAGAAGAAGAATGGCCTGTTCGGCAACCT
GATTGCCCTGAGCCTGGGCCTGACCCCCAACTTCAAGAGCAACTTCGACCTGGCCGAGGATGCCAAACTG
CAGCTGAGCAAGGACACCTACGACGACGACCTGGACAACCTGCTGGCCCAGATCGGCGACCAGTACGCCG
ACCTGTTTCTGGCCGCCAAGAACCTGTCCGACGCCATCCTGCTGAGCGACATCCTGAGAGTGAACACCGA
GATCACCAAGGCCCCCCTGAGCGCCTCTATGATCAAGAGATACGACGAGCACCACCAGGACCTGACCCTG
CTGAAAGCTCTCGTGCGGCAGCAGCTGCCTGAGAAGTACAAAGAGATTTTCTTCGACCAGAGCAAGAACG
GCTACGCCGGCTACATCGATGGCGGAGCCAGCCAGGAAGAGTTCTACAAGTTCATCAAGCCCATCCTGGA
AAAGATGGACGGCACCGAGGAACTGCTCGTGAAGCTGAACAGAGAGGACCTGCTGCGGAAGCAGCGGACC
TTCGACAACGGCAGCATCCCCCACCAGATCCACCTGGGAGAGCTGCACGCCATTCTGCGGCGGCAGGAAG
ATTTTTACCCATTCCTGAAGGACAACCGGGAAAAGATCGAGAAGATCCTGACCTTCCGCATCCCCTACTA
CGTGGGCCCTCTGGCCAGGGGAAACAGCAGATTCGCCTGGATGACCAGAAAGAGCGAGGAAACCATCACC
CCCTGGAACTTCGAGGAAGTGGTGGACAAGGGCGCCAGCGCCCAGAGCTTCATCGAGCGGATGACCAACT
TCGATAAGAACCTGCCCAACGAGAAGGTGCTGCCCAAGCACAGCCTGCTGTACGAGTACTTCACCGTGTA
CAACGAGCTGACCAAAGTGAAATACGTGACCGAGGGAATGAGAAAGCCCGCCTTCCTGAGCGGCGAGCAG
AAAAAAGCCATCGTGGACCTGCTGTTCAAGACCAACCGGAAAGTGACCGTGAAGCAGCTGAAAGAGGACT
ACTTCAAGAAAATCGAGTGCTTCGACTCCGTGGAAATCTCCGGCGTGGAAGATCGGTTCAACGCCTCCCT
GGGCACATACCACGATCTGCTGAAAATTATCAAGGACAAGGACTTCCTGGACAATGAGGAAAACGAGGAC
ATTCTGGAAGATATCGTGCTGACCCTGACACTGTTTGAGGACAGAGAGATGATCGAGGAACGGCTGAAAA
CCTATGCCCACCTGTTCGACGACAAAGTGATGAAGCAGCTGAAGCGGCGGAGATACACCGGCTGGGGCAG
GCTGAGCCGGAAGCTGATCAACGGCATCCGGGACAAGCAGTCCGGCAAGACAATCCTGGATTTCCTGAAG
TCCGACGGCTTCGCCAACAGAAACTTCATGCAGCTGATCCACGACGACAGCCTGACCTTTAAAGAGGACA
TCCAGAAAGCCCAGGTGTCCGGCCAGGGCGATAGCCTGCACGAGCACATTGCCAATCTGGCCGGCAGCCC
CGCCATTAAGAAGGGCATCCTGCAGACAGTGAAGGTGGTGGACGAGCTCGTGAAAGTGATGGGCCGGCAC
AAGCCCGAGAACATCGTGATCGAAATGGCCAGAGAGAACCAGACCACCCAGAAGGGACAGAAGAACAGCC
GCGAGAGAATGAAGCGGATCGAAGAGGGCATCAAAGAGCTGGGCAGCCAGATCCTGAAAGAACACCCCGT
GGAAAACACCCAGCTGCAGAACGAGAAGCTGTACCTGTACTACCTGCAGAATGGGCGGGATATGTACGTG
GACCAGGAACTGGACATCAACCGGCTGTCCGACTACGATGTGGACGCTATCGTGCCTCAGAGCTTTCTGA
AGGACGACTCCATCGATAACAAAGTGCTGACTCGGAGCGACAAGAACCGGGGCAAGAGCGACAACGTGCC
CTCCGAAGAGGTCGTGAAGAAGATGAAGAACTACTGGCGCCAGCTGCTGAATGCCAAGCTGATTACCCAG
AGGAAGTTCGACAATCTGACCAAGGCCGAGAGAGGCGGCCTGAGCGAACTGGATAAGGCCGGCTTCATCA
AGAGACAGCTGGTGGAAACCCGGCAGATCACAAAGCACGTGGCACAGATCCTGGACTCCCGGATGAACAC
TAAGTACGACGAGAACGACAAACTGATCCGGGAAGTGAAAGTGATCACCCTGAAGTCCAAGCTGGTGTCC
GATTTCCGGAAGGATTTCCAGTTTTACAAAGTGCGCGAGATCAACAACTACCACCACGCCCACGACGCCT
ACCTGAACGCCGTCGTGGGAACCGCCCTGATCAAAAAGTACCCTAAGCTGGAAAGCGAGTTCGTGTACGG
CGACTACAAGGTGTACGACGTGCGGAAGATGATCGCCAAGAGCGAGCAGGAAATCGGCAAGGCTACCGCC
AAGTACTTCTTCTACAGCAACATCATGAACTTTTTCAAGACCGAGATTACCCTGGCCAACGGCGAGATCC
GGAAGCGGCCTCTGATCGAGACAAACGGCGAAACAGGCGAGATCGTGTGGGATAAGGGCCGGGACTTTGC
CACCGTGCGGAAAGTGCTGTCTATGCCCCAAGTGAATATCGTGAAAAAGACCGAGGTGCAGACAGGCGGC
TTCAGCAAAGAGTCTATCCTGCCCAAGAGGAACAGCGACAAGCTGATCGCCAGAAAGAAGGACTGGGACC
CTAAGAAGTACGGCGGCTTCGACAGCCCCACCGTGGCCTATTCTGTGCTGGTGGTGGCCAAAGTGGAAAA
GGGCAAGTCCAAGAAACTGAAGAGTGTGAAAGAGCTGCTGGGGATCACCATCATGGAAAGAAGCAGCTTC
GAGAAGAATCCCATCGACTTTCTGGAAGCCAAGGGCTACAAAGAAGTGAAAAAGGACCTGATCATCAAGC
TGCCTAAGTACTCCCTGTTCGAGCTGGAAAACGGCCGGAAGAGAATGCTGGCCTCTGCCGGCGAACTGCA
GAAGGGAAACGAACTGGCCCTGCCCTCCAAATATGTGAACTTCCTGTACCTGGCCAGCCACTATGAGAAG
CTGAAGGGCTCCCCCGAGGATAATGAGCAGAAACAGCTGTTTGTGGAACAGCACAAACACTACCTGGACG
AGATCATCGAGCAGATCAGCGAGTTCTCCAAGAGAGTGATCCTGGCCGACGCTAATCTGGACAAGGTGCT
GAGCGCCTACAACAAGCACAGAGACAAGCCTATCAGAGAGCAGGCCGAGAATATCATCCACCTGTTTACC
CTGACCAATCTGGGAGCCCCTGCCGCCTTCAAGTACTTTGACACCACCATCGACCGGAAGAGGTACACCA
GCACCAAAGAGGTGCTGGACGCCACCCTGATCCACCAGAGCATCACCGGCCTGTACGAGACACGGATCGA
CCTGTCTCAGCTGGGAGGCGACGCCTATCCCTATGACGTGCCCGATTATGCCAGCCTGGGCAGCGGCTCC
CCCAAGAAAAAACGCAAGGTGGAAGATCCTAAGAAAAAGCGGAAAGTGGACGGCATTGGTAGTGGGAGCA
ACGGCAGCAGCGGATCCGCTACTAACTTCAGCCTGCTGAAGCAGGCTGGAGACGTGGAGGAGAACCCTGG
ACCTATGGTGAGCAAGGGCGAGGAGCTGTTCACCGGGGTGGTGCCCATCCTGGTCGAGCTGGACGGCGAC
GTAAACGGCCACAAGTTCAGCGTGTCCGGCGAGGGCGAGGGCGATGCCACCTACGGCAAGCTGACCCTGA
AGTTCATCTGCACCACCGGCAAGCTGCCCGTGCCCTGGCCCACCCTCGTGACCACCCTGACCTACGGCGT
GCAGTGCTTCAGCCGCTACCCCGACCACATGAAGCAGCACGACTTCTTCAAGTCCGCCATGCCCGAAGGC
TACGTCCAGGAGCGCACCATCTTCTTCAAGGACGACGGCAACTACAAGACCCGCGCCGAGGTGAAGTTCG
AGGGCGACACCCTGGTGAACCGCATCGAGCTGAAGGGCATCGACTTCAAGGAGGACGGCAACATCCTGGG
GCACAAGCTGGAGTACAACTACAACAGCCACAACGTCTATATCATGGCCGACAAGCAGAAGAACGGCATC
AAGGTGAACTTCAAGATCCGCCACAACATCGAGGACGGCAGCGTGCAGCTCGCCGACCACTACCAGCAGA
ACACCCCCATCGGCGACGGCCCCGTGCTGCTGCCCGACAACCACTACCTGAGCACCCAGTCCGCCCTGAG
CAAAGACCCCAACGAGAAGCGCGATCACATGGTCCTGCTGGAGTTCGTGACCGCCGCCGGGATCACTCTC
GGCATGGACGAGCTGTACAAGTAATGTACAAGGCGGCCGCGTCGACAATCAACCTCTGGATTACAAAATT
TGTGAAAGATTGACTGGTATTCTTAACTATGTTGCTCCTTTTACGCTATGTGGATACGCTGCTTTAATGC
CTTTGTATCATGCTATTGCTTCCCGTATGGCTTTCATTTTCTCCTCCTTGTATAAATCCTGGTTGCTGTC
TCTTTATGAGGAGTTGTGGCCCGTTGTCAGGCAACGTGGCGTGGTGTGCACTGTGTTTGCTGACGCAACC
CCCACTGGTTGGGGCATTGCCACCACCTGTCAGCTCCTTTCCGGGACTTTCGCTTTCCCCCTCCCTATTG
CCACGGCGGAACTCATCGCCGCCTGCCTTGCCCGCTGCTGGACAGGGGCTCGGCTGTTGGGCACTGACAA
TTCCGTGGTGTTGTCGGGGAAGCTGACGTCCTTTCCATGGCTGCTCGCCTGTGTTGCCACCTGGATTCTG
CGCGGGACGTCCTTCTGCTACGTCCCTTCGGCCCTCAATCCAGCGGACCTTCCTTCCCGCGGCCTGCTGC
CGGCTCTGCGGCCTCTTCCGCGTCTTCGCCTTCGCCCTCAGACGAGTCGGATCTCCCTTTGGGCCGCCTC
CCCGCACGCGTGGCCTCCGCGCCGGGTTTTGGCGCCTCCCGCGGGCGCCCCCCTCCTCACGGCGAGCGCT
GCCACGTCAGACGAAGGGCGCAGCGAGCGTCCTGATCCTTCCGCCCGGACGCTCAGGACAGCGGCCCGCT
GCTCATAAGACTCGGCCTTAGAACCCCAGTATCAGCAGAAGGACATTTTAGGACGGGACTTGGGTGACTC
TAGGGCACTGGTTTTCTTTCCAGAGAGCGGAACAGGCGAGGAAAAGTAGTCCCTTCTCGGCGATTCTGCG
GAGGGATCTCCGTGGGGCGGTGAACGCCGATGATTATATAAGGACGCGCCGGGTGTGGCACAGCTAGTTC
CGTCGCAGCCGGGATTTGGGTCGCGGTTCTTGTTTGTGGATCGCTGTGATCGTCACTTGGTGAGTAGCGG
GCTGCTGGGCTGGCCGGGGCTTTCGTGGCCGCCGGGCCGCTCGGTGGGACGGAAGCGTGTGGAGAGACCG
CCAAGGGCTGTAGTCTGGGTCCGCGAGCAAGGTTGCCCTGAACTGGGGGTTGGGGGGAGCGCAGCAAAAT
GGCGGCTGTTCCCGAGTCTTGAATGGAAGACGCTTGTGAGGCGGGCTGTGAGGTCGTTGAAACAAGGTGG
GGGGCATGGTGGGCGGCAAGAACCCAAGGTCTTGAGGCCTTCGCTAATGCGGGAAAGCTCTTATTCGGGT
GAGATGGGCTGGGGCACCATCTGGGGACCCTGACGTGAAGTTTGTCACTGACTGGAGAACTCGGTTTGTC
GTCTGTTGCGGGGGCGGCAGTTATGGCGGTGCCGTTGGGCAGTGCACCCGTACCTTTGGGAGCGCGCGCC
CTCGTCGTGTCGTGACGTCACCCGTTCTGTTGGCTTATAATGCAGGGTGGGGCCACCTGCCGGTAGGTGT
GCGGTAGGCTTTTCTCCGTCGCAGGACGCAGGGTTCGGGCCTAGGGTAGGCTCTCCTGAATCGACAGGCG
CCGGACCTCTGGTGAGGGGAGGGATAAGTGAGGCGTCAGTTTCTTTGGTCGGTTTTATGTACCTATCTTC
TTAAGTAGCTGAAGCTCCGGTTTTGAACTATGCGCTCGGGGTTGGCGAGTGTGTTTTGTGAAGTTTTTTA
GGCACCTTTTGAAATGTAATCATTTGGGTCAATATGTAATTTTCAGTGTTAGACTAGTAAATTGTCCGCT
AAATTCTGGCCGTTTTTGGCTTTTTTGTTAGACGCTAGCGGATCCATAACTTCGTATAGTATACATTATA
CGAAGTTATGCCACCATGTCTAGGCTGGACAAGAGCAAAGTCATAAACGGAGCTCTGGAATTACTCAATG
GTGTCGGTATCGAAGGCCTGACGACAAGGAAACTCGCTCAAAAGCTGGGAGTTGAGCAGCCTACCCTGTA
CTGGCACGTGAAGAACAAGCGGGCCCTGCTCGATGCCCTGCCAATCGAGATGCTGGACAGGCATCATACC
CACTTCTGCCCCCTGGAAGGCGAGTCATGGCAAGACTTTCTGCGGAACAACGCCAAGTCATACCGCTGTG
CTCTCCTCTCACATCGCGACGGGGCTAAAGTGCATCTCGGCACCCGCCCAACAGAGAAACAGTACGAAAC
CCTGGAAAATCAGCTCGCGTTCCTGTGTCAGCAAGGCTTCTCCCTGGAGAACGCACTGTACGCTCTGTCC
GCCGTGGGCCACTTTACACTGGGCTGCGTATTGGAGGAACAGGAGCATCAAGTAGCAAAAGAGGAAAGAG
AGACACCTACCACCGATTCTATGCCCCCACTTCTGAGACAAGCAATTGAGCTGTTCGACCGGCAGGGAGC
CGAACCTGCCTTCCTTTTCGGCCTGGAACTAATCATATGTGGCCTGGAGAAACAGCTAAAGTGCGAAAGC
GGCGGGCCGACCGACGCCCTTGACGATTTTGACTTAGACATGCTCCCAGCCGATGCCCTTGACGATTTTG
ACCTTGACATGCTCCCCGGGTAAATAACTTCGTATAGTATACATTATACGAAGTTATGGATCTGCGGCCG
CAAATTCCGCCCCTCTCCCTCCCCCCCCCCTAACGTTACTGGCCGAAGCCGCTTGGAATAAGGCCGGTGT
GCGTTTGTCTATATGTTATTTTCCACCATATTGCCGTCTTTTGGCAATGTGAGGGCCCGGAAACCTGGCC
CTGTCTTCTTGACGAGCATTCCTAGGGGTCTTTCCCCTCTCGCCAAAGGAATGCAAGGTCTGTTGAATGT
CGTGAAGGAAGCAGTTCCTCTGGAAGCTTCTTGAAGACAAACAACGTCTGTAGCGACCCTTTGCAGGCAG
CGGAACCCCCCACCTGGCGACAGGTGCCTCTGCGGCCAAAAGCCACGTGTATAAGATACACCTGCAAAGG
CGGCACAACCCCAGTGCCACGTTGTGAGTTGGATAGTTGTGGAAAGAGTCAAATGGCTCTCCTCAAGCGT
ATTCAACAAGGGGCTGAAGGATGCCCAGAAGGTACCCCATTGTATGGGATCTGATCTGGGGCCTCGGTGC
ACATGCTTTACATGTGTTTAGTCGAGGTTAAAAAAACGTCTAGGCCCCCCGAACCACGGGGACGTGGTTT
TCCTTTGAAAAACACGATAATACCATGAAAAAGCCTGAACTCACCGCGACGTCTGTCGAGAAGTTTCTGA
TCGAAAAGTTCGACAGCGTCTCCGACCTGATGCAGCTCTCGGAGGGCGAAGAATCTCGTGCTTTCAGCTT
CGATGTAGGAGGGCGTGGATATGTCCTGCGGGTAAATAGCTGCGCCGATGGTTTCTACAAAGATCGTTAT
GTTTATCGGCACTTTGCATCGGCCGCGCTCCCGATTCCGGAAGTGCTTGACATTGGGGAATTCAGCGAGA
GCCTGACCTATTGCATCTCCCGCCGTGCACAGGGTGTCACGTTGCAAGACCTGCCTGAAACCGAACTGCC
CGCTGTTCTGCAGCCGGTCGCGGAGGCCATGGATGCGATCGCTGCGGCCGATCTTAGCCAGACGAGCGGG
TTCGGCCCATTCGGACCGCAAGGAATCGGTCAATACACTACATGGCGTGATTTCATATGCGCGATTGCTG
ATCCCCATGTGTATCACTGGCAAACTGTGATGGACGACACCGTCAGTGCGTCCGTCGCGCAGGCTCTCGA
TGAGCTGATGCTTTGGGCCGAGGACTGCCCCGAAGTCCGGCACCTCGTGCACGCGGATTTCGGCTCCAAC
AATGTCCTGACGGACAATGGCCGCATAACAGCGGTCATTGACTGGAGCGAGGCGATGTTCGGGGATTCCC
AATACGAGGTCGCCAACATCTTCTTCTGGAGGCCGTGGTTGGCTTGTATGGAGCAGCAGACGCGCTACTT
CGAGCGGAGGCATCCGGAGCTTGCAGGATCGCCGCGGCTCCGGGCGTATATGCTCCGCATTGGTCTTGAC
CAACTCTATCAGAGCTTGGTTGACGGCAATTTCGATGATGCAGCTTGGGCGCAGGGTCGATGCGACGCAA
TCGTCCGATCCGGAGCCGGGACTGTCGGGCGTACACAAATCGCCCGCAGAAGCGCGGCCGTCTGGACCGA
TGGCTGTGTAGAAGTACTCGCCGATAGTGGAAACCGACGCCCCAGCACTCGTCCGAGGGCAAAGGAATAG
GTCGACAATCAACCTCTGGATTACAAAATTTGTGAAAGATTGACTGGTATTCTTAACTATGTTGCTCCTT
TTACGCTATGTGGATACGCTGCTTTAATGCCTTTGTATCATGCGTTAACTAACTAAACTTGTTTATTGCA
GCTTATAATGGTTACAAATAAAGCAATAGCATCACAAATTTCACAAATAAAGCATTTTTTTCACTGCATT
CTAGTTGTGGTTTGTCCAAACTCATCAATGTATCTTATCATGTCTGGAATTGACTCAAATGATGTCAATT
AGTCTATCAGAAGCTCATCTGGTCTCCCTTCCGGGGGACAAGACATCCCTGTTTAATATTTAAACAGCAG
TGTTCCCAAACTGGGTTCTTATATCCCTTGCTCTGGTCAACCAGGTTGCAGGGTTTCCTGTCCTCACAGG
AACGAAGTCCCTAAAGAAACAGTGGCAGCCAGGTTTAGCCCCGGAATTGACTGGATTCCTTTTTTAGGGC
CCATTGGTATGGCTTTTTCCCCGTATCCCCCCAGGTGTCTGCAGGCTCAAAGAGCAGCGAGAAGCGTTCA
GAGGAAAGCGATCCCGTGCCACCTTCCCCGTGCCCGGGCTGTCCCCGCACGCTGCCGGCTCGGGGATGCG
GGGGGAGCGCCGGACCGGAGCGGAGCCCCGGGCGGCTCGCTGCTGCCCCCTAGCGGGGGAGGGACGTAAT
TACATCCCTGGGGGCTTTGGGGGGGGGCTGTCCCTGATATCTATAACAAGAAAATATATATATAATAAGT
TATCACGTAAGTAGAACATGAAATAACAATATAATTATCGTATGAGTTAAATCTTAAAAGTCACGTAAAA
GATAATCATGCGTCATTTTGACTCACGCGGTCGTTATAGTTCAAAATCAGTGACACTTACCGCATTGACA
AGCACGCCTCACGGGAGCTCCAAGCGGCGACTGAGATGTCCTAAATGCACAGCGACGGATTCGCGCTATT
TAGAAAGAGAGAGCAATATTTCAAGAATGCATGCGTCAATTTTACGCAGACTATCTTTCTAGGGTTAATC
TAGCTGCATCAGGATCATATCGTCGGGTCTTTTTTCCGGCTCAGTCATCGCCCAAGCTGGCGCTATCTGG
GCATCGGGGAGGAAGAAGCCCGTGCCTTTTCCCGCGAGGTTGAAGCGGCATGGAAAGAGTTTGCCGAGGA
TGACTGCTGCTGCATTGACGTTGAGCGAAAACGCACGTTTACCATGATGATTCGGGAAGGTGTGGCCATG
CACGCCTTTAACGGTGAACTGTTCGTTCAGGCCACCTGGGATACCAGTTCGTCGCGGCTTTTCCGGACAC
AGTTCCGGATGGTCAGCCCGAAGCGCATCAGCAACCCGAACAATACCGGCGACAGCCGGAACTGCCGTGC
CGGTGTGCAGATTAATGACAGCGGTGCGGCGCTGGGATATTACGTCAGCGAGGACGGGTATCCTGGCTGG
ATGCCGCAGAAATGGACATGGATACCCCGTGAGTTACCCGGCGGGCGCGCTTGGCGTAATCATGGTCATA
GCTGTTTCCTGTGTGAAATTGTTATCCGCTCACAATTCCACACAACATACGAGCCGGAAGCATAAAGTGT
AAAGCCTGGGGTGCCTAATGAGTGAGCTAACTCACATTAATTGCGTTGCGCTCACTGCCCGCTTTCCAGT
CGGGAAACCTGTCGTGCCAGCTGCATTAATGAATCGGCCAACGCGCGGGGAGAGGCGGTTTGCGTATTGG
GCGCTATTCCGCTTCCTCGCTCACTGACTCGCTGCGCTCGGTCGTTCGGCTGCGGCGAGCGGTATCAGCT
CACTCAAAGGCGGTAATACGGTTATCCACAGAATCAGGGGATAACGCAGGAAAGAACATGTGAGCAAAAG
GCCAGCAAAAGGCCAGGAACCGTAAAAAGGCCGCGTTGCTGGCGTTTTTCCATAGGCTCCGCCCCCCTGA
CGAGCATCACAAAAATCGACGCTCAAGTCAGAGGTGGCGAAACCCGACAGGACTATAAAGATACCAGGCG
TTTCCCCCTGGAAGCTCCCTCGTGCGCTCTCCTGTTCCGACCCTGCCGCTTACCGGATACCTGTCCGCCT
TTCTCCCTTCGGGAAGCGTGGCGCTTTCTCATAGCTCACGCTGTAGGTATCTCAGTTCGGTGTAGGTCGT
TCGCTCCAAGCTGGGCTGTGTGCACGAACCCCCCGTTCAGCCCGACCGCTGCGCCTTATCCGGTAACTAT
CGTCTTGAGTCCAACCCGGTAAGACACGACTTATCGCCACTGGCAGCAGCCACTGGTAACAGGATTAGCA
GAGCGAGGTATGTAGGCGGTGCTACAGAGTTCTTGAAGTGGTGGCCTAACTACGGCTACACTAGAAGAAC
AGTATTTGGTATCTGCGCTCTGCTGAAGCCAGTTACCTTCGGAAAAAGAGTTGGTAGCTCTTGATCCGGC
AAACAAACCACCGCTGGTAGCGGTGGTTTTTTTGTTTGCAAGCAGCAGATTACGCGCAGAAAAAAAGGAT
CTCAA
Features (pLannotate 1.2.2; 25 found; start..end, strand, type, name):
    171..1031    -  CDS            AmpR: β-lactamase; bla; confers resistance to ampicillin, carbenicillin, and related antibiotics
   1032..1136    -  promoter       AmpR promoter: bla
   1189..1617    -  rep_origin     f1 ori (sequence partly withheld): f1 bacteriophage origin of replication; arrow indicates direction of (+) strand synthesis
   1622..1777    -  CDS            lacZα (fragment): LacZα fragment of β-galactosidase; lacZ fragment
   1779..1898    +  CDS            B (fragment): PORTL_LAMBD - Experimental evidence at protein level: Swiss-Prot protein existence level 1. Forms the portal vertex of the capsid (PubMed:6228056, PubMed:6232391). This portal plays critical roles in head assembly, genome packaging, neck/tail attachment, and genome ejection (Probable). The portal protein multimerizes as a single ring-shaped homododecamer arranged around a central channel (PubMed:6232391). Binds to the terminase subunits to form the packaging machine (PubMed:7799432). From Escherichia phage lambda (Bacteriophage lambda).
   2396..2674    +  promoter       tight TRE promoter (fragment): Tet-responsive promoter PTight, consisting of seven tet operator sequences followed by the minimal CMV promoter
   2710..4560    +  CDS            p300 core (D1399Y): catalytic histone acetyltransferase core of the human E1A-associated protein p300, inactivated by the D1399Y point mutation (Hilton et al., 2015); EP300
   4606..8709    +  CDS            Cas9: Cas9 (Csn1) endonuclease from the Streptococcus pyogenes Type II CRISPR/Cas system generates RNA-guided double strand breaks in DNA
   8902..9621    +  CDS            EGFP: the original enhanced GFP (Yang et al., 1996) mammalian codon-optimized
   9644..10232   +  misc_feature   WPRE: woodchuck hepatitis virus posttranscriptional regulatory element
  10239..11450   +  promoter       UbC promoter: human ubiquitin C promoter
  11463..11496   +  protein_bind   loxP511: Cre-mediated recombination occurs in the 8-bp core sequence (GTATACAT). loxP511 sites are compatible with each other, but incompatible with wild-type loxP sites. Cre recombinase
  11503..12210   +  CDS            rtTA3: reverse tetracycline transactivator 3 activates expression from Tet-responsive promoters in the presence of doxycycline
  12211..12244   +  protein_bind   loxP511: Cre-mediated recombination occurs in the 8-bp core sequence (GTATACAT). loxP511 sites are compatible with each other, but incompatible with wild-type loxP sites. Cre recombinase
  12267..12839   +  misc_feature   IRES: internal ribosome entry site (IRES) of the encephalomyocarditis virus (EMCV)
  12842..13867   +  CDS            HygR: aminoglycoside phosphotransferase from E. coli; aph(4)-Ia; confers resistance to hygromycin
  13874..13980   +  misc_feature   WPRE (fragment): woodchuck hepatitis virus posttranscriptional regulatory element
  13993..14114   +  polyA_signal   SV40 poly(A) signal: SV40 polyadenylation signal
  14132..14224   +  ncRNA          G-CSF SLDE: Accession: RF00183 - G-CSF factor stem-loop destabilising element (SLDE)
  14921..15388   +  CDS            B (fragment): PORTL_LAMBD - Experimental evidence at protein level: Swiss-Prot protein existence level 1. Forms the portal vertex of the capsid (PubMed:6228056, PubMed:6232391). This portal plays critical roles in head assembly, genome packaging, neck/tail attachment, and genome ejection (Probable). The portal protein multimerizes as a single ring-shaped homododecamer arranged around a central channel (PubMed:6232391). Binds to the terminase subunits to form the packaging machine (PubMed:7799432). From Escherichia phage lambda (Bacteriophage lambda).
  15424..15446   -  protein_bind   lac operator (fragment): The lac repressor binds to the lac operator to inhibit transcription in E. coli. This inhibition can be relieved by adding lactose or isopropyl-β-D-thiogalactopyranoside (IPTG). lac repressor encoded by lacI
  15450..15480   -  promoter       lac promoter: promoter for the E. coli lac operon
  15495..15516   -  protein_bind   CAP binding site: CAP binding activates transcription in the presence of cAMP. E. coli catabolite activator protein
  15529..15621   -  CDS            lacI (fragment): lac repressor; lacI; The lac repressor binds to the lac operator to inhibit transcription in E. coli. This inhibition can be relieved by adding lactose or isopropyl-β-D-thiogalactopyranoside (IPTG).
  15804..16392   -  rep_origin     ori: high-copy-number ColE1/pMB1/pBR322/pUC origin of replication
