[The description below was written by a language model from this plasmid's Addgene catalogue record and pLannotate feature annotations shown in this document.]
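Description:
PB_Mut(D1399Y)_p300_core-dCas9-EGFP_hygro is a 16.4 kb PiggyBac transposon plasmid for stable, doxycycline-inducible expression of a catalytically inactive epigenome-editing fusion in mammalian cells. It derives from a PiggyBac dCas9-VPR backbone in which the VPR activator was replaced by the mutant p300 core, the BFP reporter by EGFP, and puromycin resistance by hygromycin resistance; a BspQI site was also removed. In bacteria it is maintained through a high-copy ColE1/pUC-type origin with ampicillin selection, and it also carries an f1 origin and remnants of a lac cloning region. The automated feature table does not annotate the PiggyBac terminal repeats, and it labels the nuclease-dead protein simply as Cas9; short hits to a lambda phage portal protein are probably incidental matches.

The payload consists of two tandem units. A Tet-responsive promoter (tet operators plus minimal CMV) drives the human p300 histone acetyltransferase core bearing D1399Y, a mutation that abolishes acetyltransferase activity, fused to the N terminus of Streptococcus pyogenes dCas9. According to the record, the fusion ends in an HA tag followed by P2A-EGFP, so induced cells fluoresce without EGFP remaining attached to the fusion; a WPRE follows. Downstream, the human UbC promoter constitutively expresses rtTA3, which is flanked by loxP511 sites, and an EMCV IRES links it to the hygromycin resistance gene, ending in an SV40 polyadenylation signal. rtTA3 activates the Tet promoter only when doxycycline is present, making the system self-contained. With a separately supplied PiggyBac transposase and guide RNAs, the construct would typically serve as the enzymatically dead control for targeted acetylation experiments using an active p300 core-dCas9 fusion, although the record does not state this use explicitly.
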