Addgene plasmid #226427: PB_Mut(D1399Y)_p300_core-dCas9-EGFP_hygro
Purpose: PiggyBac transposon vector containing a dox inducible mutant p300 core-dCas9 fusion protein (p300 core mutation: D1399Y) and EGFP reporter. Hygromycin selection marker.
Depositing lab: Alon Goren. Depositing organization: University of California, San Diego (UCSD).
Backbone
  Vector backbone: PiggyBac dCas9-VPR
  Backbone size w/o insert (bp): 15642
  Total vector size (bp): 16392
  Modifications to backbone: Changed the BFP reporter gene to EGFP and swapped the puromycin resistance for hygromycin resistance. Removed the BspQI restriction enzyme site. Swapped the VPR for the mutant p300 core.
  Vector type: Mammalian Expression, CRISPR, Synthetic Biology ; PiggyBac Transposon
  Selectable markers: Hygromycin
Growth in bacteria
  Bacterial resistance: Ampicillin, 100 μg/mL
  Growth temperature: 30°C
  Growth strain: NEB Stable
  Copy number: High Copy
Gene/Insert 1
  Gene/Insert name: Mutant p300 core-dCas9-EGFP fusion protein
  Species: H. sapiens (human), Synthetic; Streptococcus pyogenes
  Insert size (bp): 6912
  Mutation: p300 core mutation (D1399Y)
  Promoter: Dox inducible minimal CMV
  Tag / fusion protein: Mutant p300 core (N terminal on insert); HA tag (C terminal on insert); P2A-EGFP (C terminal on insert)
  Cloning method: Gibson Cloning
  Sequencing primers: 5′ attttcaaaccagaagaactacgacag
Gene/Insert 2
  Gene/Insert name: rtTA3-IRES-Hygro
  Species: Synthetic
  Insert size (bp): 2365
  Promoter: UbC Promoter
  Cloning method: Gibson Cloning
  Sequencing primers: 5′ cgataataccatgAAAAAGCCTGAACTCAC
Resource information
  A portion of this plasmid was derived from a plasmid made by: The mutant p300 core sequence was PCR amplified from pcDNA-dCas9- p300 (D1399Y) (Addgene #61358), and the EGFP was PCR amplified from pGL3-U6-sgRNA-EGFP (Addgene #107721).
Terms and licenses: Academic/Nonprofit Terms; Industry Terms: Not Available to Industry
How to cite: PB_Mut(D1399Y)_p300_core-dCas9-EGFP_hygro was a gift from Alon Goren (Addgene plasmid # 226427 ; http://n2t.net/addgene:226427 ; RRID:Addgene_226427)
